>Addgene plasmid #164954 | pENTR-D-TOPO-kcnmb2b | addgene full sequence | sequence record 327164 | Addgene NGS Result
GGGCCGTTGCTTCACAACGTTCAAATCCGCTCCCGGCGGATTTGTCCTACTCAGGAGAGCGTTCACCGAC
AAACAACAGATAAAACGAAAGGCCCAGTCTTCCGACTGAGCCTTTCGTTTTATTTGATGCCTGGCAGTTC
CCTACTCTCGCGTTAACGCTAGCATGGATGTTTTCCCAGTCACGACGTTGTAAAACGACGGCCAGTCTTA
AGCTCGGGCCCCAAATAATGATTTTATTTTGACTGATAGTGACCTGTTCGTTGCAACAAATTGATGAGCA
ATGCTTTTTTATAATGCCAACTTTGTACAAAAAAGCAGGCTCCGCGGCCGCCCCCTTCACCATGTTTCTG
TGGGCTGGAAGCAAAGCAGCTCAAGGATCAGGAAGTGAGAGAAGGACGATTTATCAGAAGATTCGAGAGT
ATGATATTTTGGAGAAGAGGAGGACGGTGACCGCGCTGAAGGCTGGAGAGGACAGAGCCATTCTCTTAGG
CCTCAGCATGATCCTATGCTCCGCCATGATGTACTTTGTGTTGGGCATCACAATGGTGCGTTCTTACTCA
GACAGTGTTTGGACAGAGGAGTCAAACTGCACAGTGTTGAACTCGAGTGTAGTTGCTGAGATTAACTGTA
GCTACAGCTGTGGTTCAGAGTGCCGGAAAAGCTCCAGGTATCCCTGTCTTCAAGTGTATGTCAGTTTGGA
CTCTGGTAAAGTTCAGCGGCTCTCATACAACGAGGAAGCGCATGAGGCCAATCCTGAGTGTTTTTACATC
CCAAAGTGCCGAAAGGAGCAAACACTAATGCACACCATAGTGATGAACATCTCGGAGCGGCTCAAGATGC
ACCAGCAGGTTCTGTGTTATTATGACCCCTCAGAGCAGCAGGACGGCGTACTTCTGACACGTCTCTACGG
CCGCGGAGCGATCATCAGCTCGCTCCTTTGGCCCACATGCACCCTTGTCGGGGGAACGCTTATCATCGCA
ATGGTGAAGCTCACTCAATACCTGTCCTTCCTGTGCGAGCAGATCAGCCGCATTAAAAGGATGGGGCTTT
ACTCCTTAAGAGGAGCTTCTCATGCTCAGGTCTGCACCCGGAAGTTTAACGGCGGCATCCAGGATGTGGT
TTAAGGGTGGGCGCGCCGACCCAGCTTTCTTGTACAAAGTTGGCATTATAAGAAAGCATTGCTTATCAAT
TTGTTGCAACGAACAGGTCACTATCAGTCAAAATAAAATCATTATTTGCCATCCAGCTGATATCCCCTAT
AGTGAGTCGTATTACATGGTCATAGCTGTTTCCTGGCAGCTCTGGCCCGTGTCTCAAAATCTCTGATGTT
ACATTGCACAAGATAAAAATATATCATCATGAACAATAAAACTGTCTGCTTACATAAACAGTAATACAAG
GGGTGTTATGAGCCATATTCAACGGGAAACGTCGAGGCCGCGATTAAATTCCAACATGGATGCTGATTTA
TATGGGTATAAATGGGCTCGCGATAATGTCGGGCAATCAGGTGCGACAATCTATCGCTTGTATGGGAAGC
CCGATGCGCCAGAGTTGTTTCTGAAACATGGCAAAGGTAGCGTTGCCAATGATGTTACAGATGAGATGGT
CAGACTAAACTGGCTGACGGAATTTATGCCTCTTCCGACCATCAAGCATTTTATCCGTACTCCTGATGAT
GCATGGTTACTCACCACTGCGATCCCCGGAAAAACAGCATTCCAGGTATTAGAAGAATATCCTGATTCAG
GTGAAAATATTGTTGATGCGCTGGCAGTGTTCCTGCGCCGGTTGCATTCGATTCCTGTTTGTAATTGTCC
TTTTAACAGCGATCGCGTATTTCGTCTCGCTCAGGCGCAATCACGAATGAATAACGGTTTGGTTGATGCG
AGTGATTTTGATGACGAGCGTAATGGCTGGCCTGTTGAACAAGTCTGGAAAGAAATGCATAAACTTTTGC
CATTCTCACCGGATTCAGTCGTCACTCATGGTGATTTCTCACTTGATAACCTTATTTTTGACGAGGGGAA
ATTAATAGGTTGTATTGATGTTGGACGAGTCGGAATCGCAGACCGATACCAGGATCTTGCCATCCTATGG
AACTGCCTCGGTGAGTTTTCTCCTTCATTACAGAAACGGCTTTTTCAAAAATATGGTATTGATAATCCTG
ATATGAATAAATTGCAGTTTCATTTGATGCTCGATGAGTTTTTCTAATCAGAATTGGTTAATTGGTTGTA
ACACTGGCAGAGCATTACGCTGACTTGACGGGACGGCGCAAGCTCATGACCAAAATCCCTTAACGTGAGT
TACGCGTCGTTCCACTGAGCGTCAGACCCCGTAGAAAAGATCAAAGGATCTTCTTGAGATCCTTTTTTTC
TGCGCGTAATCTGCTGCTTGCAAACAAAAAAACCACCGCTACCAGCGGTGGTTTGTTTGCCGGATCAAGA
GCTACCAACTCTTTTTCCGAAGGTAACTGGCTTCAGCAGAGCGCAGATACCAAATACTGTTCTTCTAGTG
TAGCCGTAGTTAGGCCACCACTTCAAGAACTCTGTAGCACCGCCTACATACCTCGCTCTGCTAATCCTGT
TACCAGTGGCTGCTGCCAGTGGCGATAAGTCGTGTCTTACCGGGTTGGACTCAAGACGATAGTTACCGGA
TAAGGCGCAGCGGTCGGGCTGAACGGGGGGTTCGTGCACACAGCCCAGCTTGGAGCGAACGACCTACACC
GAACTGAGATACCTACAGCGTGAGCTATGAGAAAGCGCCACGCTTCCCGAAGGGAGAAAGGCGGACAGGT
ATCCGGTAAGCGGCAGGGTCGGAACAGGAGAGCGCACGAGGGAGCTTCCAGGGGGAAACGCCTGGTATCT
TTATAGTCCTGTCGGGTTTCGCCACCTCTGACTTGAGCGTCGATTTTTGTGATGCTCGTCAGGGGGGCGG
AGCCTATGGAAAAACGCCAGCAACGCGGCCTTTTTACGGTTCCTGGCCTTTTGCTGGCCTTTTGCTCACA
TGTTCTTTCCTGCGTTATCCCCTGATTCTGTGGATAACCGTATTACCGCCTTTGAGTGAGCTGATACCGC
TCGCCGCAGCCGAACGACCGAGCGCAGCGAGTCAGTGAGCGAGGAAGCGGAAGAGCGCCCAATACGCAAA
CCGCCTCTCCCCGCGCGTTGGCCGATTCATTAATGCAGCTGGCACGACAGGTTTCCCGACTGGAAAGCGG
GCAGTGAGCGCAACGCAATTAATACGCGTACCGCTAGCCAGGAAGAGTTTGTAGAAACGCAAAAAGGCCA
TCCGTCAGGATGGCCTTCTGCTTAGTTTGATGCCTGGCAGTTTATGGCGGGCGTCCTGCCCGCCACCCTC
C
Features (pLannotate 1.2.2; 10 found; start..end, strand, type, name):
     80..123     +  terminator     rrnB T1 terminator: Escherichia coli rrnB; transcription terminator T1 from the E. coli rrnB gene
    170..206     -  CDS            lacZα (fragment): LacZα fragment of β-galactosidase; lacZ fragment
    222..321     +  protein_bind   attL1: mutant version of attL; recombination site for the Gateway® LR reaction LR Clonase™
    342..1040    +  CDS            KCNMB2: KCMB2_HUMAN - Experimental evidence at protein level: Swiss-Prot protein existence level 1. Regulatory subunit of the calcium activated potassium KCNMA1 (maxiK) channel. Modulates the calcium sensitivity and gating kinetics of KCNMA1, thereby contributing to KCNMA1 channel diversity. Acts as a negative regulator that confers rapid and complete inactivation of KCNMA1 channel complex. May participate in KCNMA1 inactivation in chromaffin cells of the adrenal gland or in hippocampal CA1 neurons. From Homo sapiens (Human).
   1139..1238    -  protein_bind   attL2: mutant version of attL; recombination site for the Gateway® LR reaction LR Clonase™
   1256..1274    -  promoter       T7 promoter: promoter for bacteriophage T7 RNA polymerase
   1408..2217    +  CDS            KanR: aminoglycoside phosphotransferase; aph(3')-Ia; confers resistance to kanamycin in bacteria or G418 (Geneticin®) in eukaryotes
   2364..2952    +  rep_origin     ori: high-copy-number ColE1/pMB1/pBR322/pUC origin of replication
   3135..3227    +  CDS            lacI (fragment): lac repressor; lacI; The lac repressor binds to the lac operator to inhibit transcription in E. coli. This inhibition can be relieved by adding lactose or isopropyl-β-D-thiogalactopyranoside (IPTG).
   3282..3309    -  terminator     rrnB T2 terminator: transcription terminator T2 from the E. coli rrnB gene
