[The description below was written by a language model from this plasmid's Addgene catalogue record and pLannotate feature annotations shown in this document.]
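Description:
pENTR-D-TOPO-kcnmb2b is a Gateway entry clone built on the Invitrogen pENTR-D-TOPO backbone, carrying the coding sequence of zebrafish (Danio rerio) kcnmb2b, also listed as si:ch211-247n2.1. The 786 bp insert was introduced by TOPO cloning, giving a plasmid of roughly 3.4 kb. It is maintained in E. coli at high copy through a ColE1/pUC-type origin and selected with kanamycin via the aph(3')-Ia (KanR) gene.

The insert sits between attL1 and attL2, the recombination sites used in the Gateway LR reaction, so the coding sequence can be transferred in a defined orientation into any attR-containing destination vector. The entry clone has no eukaryotic promoter, so expression depends on the destination vector chosen. A T7 promoter lies just outside attL2 and points back toward the insert on the opposite strand. This arrangement would permit in vitro transcription of antisense RNA, although the record does not state that use. The rrnB T1 and T2 terminators flank the cloning region and insulate it from read-through transcription from the backbone. The short lacZα and lacI fragments are backbone remnants with no functional role.

The automated annotation labels the insert by similarity to human KCNMB2, the regulatory β2 subunit of the calcium-activated potassium (maxiK/BK) channel formed by KCNMA1, which modulates calcium sensitivity and gating and confers rapid inactivation. This label reflects homology only, since the catalogued insert is the zebrafish paralogue. The plasmid comes from a study of calcium-activated potassium channels in zebrafish embryonic development and serves as a source clone for the kcnmb2b coding sequence.
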