Addgene plasmid #164954: pENTR-D-TOPO-kcnmb2b
Purpose: Zebrafish kcnmb2b gene CDS
Depositing lab: GuangJun Zhang. Depositing organization: Purdue University. Publication: Phylogenetic and developmental analyses indicate complex functions of Calcium-Activated Potassium Channels in zebrafish embryonic development. Silic MR, Black MM, Zhang G. Dev Dyn. 2021 Mar 16. doi: 10.1002/dvdy.329. PubMed 33728688.
Backbone
  Vector backbone: pENTR-D-TOPO
  Backbone manufacturer: Invitrogen
  Backbone size w/o insert (bp): 2580
  Total vector size (bp): 3366
  Vector type: PCR cloning vector
Growth in bacteria
  Bacterial resistance: Kanamycin, 50 μg/mL
  Growth temperature: 37°C
  Growth strain: DH5alpha
  Copy number: High Copy
Gene/Insert
  Gene/Insert name: kcnmb2b (alt name: si:ch211-247n2.1)
  Species: D. rerio (zebrafish)
  Insert size (bp): 786
  Entrez Gene: si:ch211-247n2.1
  Cloning method: TOPO Cloning
  Sequencing primers: 5′ M13F; 3′ M13R
Terms and licenses: Academic/Nonprofit Terms; Industry Terms: Not Available to Industry
How to cite: pENTR-D-TOPO-kcnmb2b was a gift from GuangJun Zhang (Addgene plasmid # 164954 ; http://n2t.net/addgene:164954 ; RRID:Addgene_164954)
